Addgene plasmid #24925: pCDNA4-myc-His-mPGC-1a
Depositing lab: Toren Finkel. Depositing organization: National Heart, Lung, and Blood Institute (NHLBI).
Backbone
  Vector backbone: pCDNA4-Myc-His
  Vector type: Mammalian Expression
Growth in bacteria
  Bacterial resistance: Ampicillin, 100 μg/mL
  Growth temperature: 37°C
  Growth strain: DH5alpha
  Copy number: High Copy
Gene/Insert
  Gene/Insert name: PGC-1a
  Species: M. musculus (mouse)
  Entrez Gene: Ppargc1a (a.k.a. A830037N07Rik, Gm11133, PGC-1, PPARGC-1-alpha, Pgc-1alpha, Pgc1, Pgco1, Ppargc1)
  Tag / fusion protein: Myc (C terminal on insert); His (C terminal on insert)
  Cloning method: Restriction Enzyme
  Sequencing primers: 5′ CMV-F; 3′ BGH-rev
Terms and licenses: Academic/Nonprofit Terms; Industry Terms: Not Available to Industry
How to cite: pCDNA4-myc-His-mPGC-1a was a gift from Toren Finkel (Addgene plasmid # 24925 ; http://n2t.net/addgene:24925 ; RRID:Addgene_24925)
