[The description below was written by a language model from this plasmid's Addgene catalogue record.]
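Description:
pCDNA4-myc-His-mPGC-1a is a mammalian expression plasmid built on the pCDNA4-Myc-His backbone and carrying the mouse Ppargc1a coding sequence, which encodes PGC-1α (peroxisome proliferator-activated receptor gamma coactivator 1-alpha). It is maintained in E. coli as a high-copy plasmid under ampicillin selection. The record gives no feature table, so the origin of replication, any mammalian selection marker and the exact regulatory elements are not explicitly listed. The recommended sequencing primers, a CMV forward primer upstream and a BGH reverse primer downstream, do indicate that the insert sits between a CMV promoter and a bovine growth hormone polyadenylation signal, the usual arrangement for strong constitutive expression in transfected mammalian cells.

The insert was placed in the vector by restriction enzyme cloning, although the sites used are not stated. It is fused at its C terminus to Myc and polyhistidine tags. The Myc epitope allows the expressed protein to be detected or immunoprecipitated with anti-Myc antibodies, distinguishing it from endogenous PGC-1α. The His tag permits detection with anti-His reagents or enrichment by metal-affinity chromatography. PGC-1α is a transcriptional coactivator widely known as a regulator of mitochondrial biogenesis and energy metabolism. A construct of this kind is typically used for overexpressing tagged mouse PGC-1α in cultured mammalian cells, for instance to study its interactions, modifications or effects on target gene expression. The record itself does not state a specific intended application.
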