>Addgene plasmid #24925 | pCDNA4-myc-His-mPGC-1a | addgene partial sequence | sequence record 30873 | 24925 with BGH-rev
CCATGGTGATGGTGATGATGACCGGTATGCATATTCAGATCCTCTTCTGAGATGAGTTTTTGTTCGAATG
GGTGACCTCGAGACCTGCGCAAGCTTCTCTGAGCTTCCTTCAGTAAACTATCAAAATCCAGAGAGTCATA
CTTGCTCTTGGTGGAAGCAGGGTCAAAATCGTCTGAGTTGGTATCTAGGTCTGCATAGTTAGACTTGAAA
AATTGCTTCCGTCCACAAAAGTACAGCTCGAAGTCAGTTTCGTTCGACCTGCGTAAAGTATATCCATTCT
CAAGAGCAGCGAAAGCGTCACAGGTGTAACGGTAGGTGATGAAACCATAGCTGTCTCCATCATCCCGCAG
ATTTACGGTGCATTCCTCAATTTCACCAAAAACTTCAAAGCGGTCTCTCAATTCTGTCCGCGTTGTGTCA
GGTCTGATTTTACCAACGTAAATCACACGGCGCTCTTCAATTGCTTTCTGCTTCTGCCTCTCTCTCTGTT
TGGCCCTTTCAGACTCCCGCTTCTCGTGCTCTTTGCGGTATTCATCCCTCTTGAGCCTTTCGTGCTCATA
GGCTTCATAGCTGTCGTACCTGGGCCTACGGCTGTAGGGTGACCTTGAACGTGATCTCACATACAAGGGA
GAATTGCGGTGTGTGCGGTGTCTGTAGTGGCTTGATTCATAGTAGTAACAGGATCTTGAAGAGGATCTAC
TGCCTGGGGACCTTGATCTTGACCTGGAATATGGTGATCGGGAACACGACCTGTGTCGAGAAAAGGATCT
TGAACGAGAGCGCATCCTTTGGGGTCTTTGAGAAAAATAAGGATTTCGGTGGTGACACTGAGTCTCGACA
CGGANAGTTAAAGGAAGAGCAAGAAGGCGACACATCGAACAATGGAATAGGGCTGCGTG
